Addgene plasmid #52533: pKF257
Purpose: expresses I-SceI nuclease in Drosophila
Depositing lab: Klaus Foerstemann. Depositing organization: Ludwig-Maximilians-Universitaet Muenchen (LMU). Publication: Efficient chromosomal gene modification with CRISPR/cas9 and PCR-based homologous recombination donors in cultured Drosophila cells. Bottcher R, Hollmann M, Merk K, Nitschko V, Obermaier C, Philippou-Massier J, Wieland I, Gaul U, Forstemann K. Nucleic Acids Res. 2014 Apr 19. 10.1093/nar/gku289 PubMed 24748663.
Backbone
  Vector backbone: pCASPER5
  Backbone size w/o insert (bp): 10877
  Total vector size (bp): 11667
  Vector type: Insect Expression
Growth in bacteria
  Bacterial resistance: Ampicillin, 100 μg/mL
  Growth temperature: 37°C
  Growth strain: XL1 Blue
  Copy number: High Copy
Gene/Insert
  Gene/Insert name: I-SceI
  Species: S. cerevisiae (budding yeast)
  Insert size (bp): 831
  Entrez Gene: SCEI (a.k.a. Q0160)
  Promoter: tubulin
  Tag / fusion protein: NLS (N terminal on insert); HA (N terminal on insert)
  Cloning method: Restriction Enzyme; 5′ cloning site KpnI (not destroyed); 3′ cloning site NotI (not destroyed)
  Sequencing primers: 5′ ctcgcacgcagtgccggctcaag
Resource information
  A portion of this plasmid was derived from a plasmid made by: a fly strain containing I-SceI nuclease, obtained from Bloomington stock center
Terms and licenses: Academic/Nonprofit Terms; Industry Terms: Not Available to Industry
How to cite: pKF257 was a gift from Klaus Foerstemann (Addgene plasmid # 52533 ; http://n2t.net/addgene:52533 ; RRID:Addgene_52533)
