[The description below was written by a language model from this plasmid's Addgene catalogue record and pLannotate feature annotations shown in this document.]
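Description:
pKF257 is an insect expression plasmid built on the pCASPER5 P-element transformation backbone and designed to produce the yeast homing endonuclease I-SceI in Drosophila. The full construct is about 11.7 kb. In bacteria it is maintained through a high-copy ColE1/pUC-type origin and selected with ampicillin via the β-lactamase gene. The annotation also picks up small remnants of the pBR322 bom and rop regions. As expected for a pCASPER derivative, the feature table shows P element 5′ and 3′ ends together with a complete mini-white gene. Mini-white is the eye-colour marker conventionally used to score germline transformants, and the P element ends would allow transposase-mediated genomic integration. Several short extra mini-white fragments are also annotated around the bacterial backbone.

The payload is an I-SceI coding sequence of Saccharomyces cerevisiae origin, cloned between KpnI and NotI sites and, according to the catalogue entry, driven by a tubulin promoter. That promoter is not annotated as such in the feature table. It presumably lies in the largely unannotated stretch upstream of the open reading frame, where the software reports only a fragment matching the Drosophila Tailor gene. The nuclease carries an N-terminal nuclear localisation signal, detected as a short SV40 large T antigen fragment, followed by an HA epitope tag. These direct this normally mitochondrial enzyme to the nucleus and permit immunodetection. I-SceI cuts a long, rare 18 bp recognition site, so it can introduce a defined double-strand break at an engineered target. The associated work concerns chromosomal gene modification and homologous recombination in cultured Drosophila cells. The I-SceI sequence was derived from a fly stock carrying the nuclease.
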