Features (pLannotate 1.2.2; 15 found; start..end, strand, type, name):
      1..233     +  misc_feature   P element 3' end: P element 3' end
    233..736     +  gene           mini-white (fragment): white; This modified version of the white gene lacks part of the first intron.
    735..804     -  misc_feature   bom (fragment): basis of mobility region from pBR322
    906..941     -  CDS            rop (fragment): Rop protein, which maintains plasmids at low copy number; rop
   1036..1140    +  promoter       AmpR promoter: bla
   1141..2001    +  CDS            AmpR: β-lactamase; bla; confers resistance to ampicillin, carbenicillin, and related antibiotics
   2172..2760    +  rep_origin     ori: high-copy-number ColE1/pMB1/pBR322/pUC origin of replication
   2766..2994    +  CDS            mini-white (fragment): Drosophila white gene eye color pigment; white; This is a modified version of the white gene lacking part of the first intron.
   2995..3580    +  misc_feature   P element 5' end: No description available
   3591..7719    -  gene           mini-white: white; This modified version of the white gene lacks part of the first intron.
   7743..7761    +  misc_feature   MCS (fragment): pBluescript multiple cloning site
   8033..8464    -  CDS            Tailor (fragment): TUTT_DROME - Experimental evidence at protein level: Swiss-Prot protein existence level 1. Uridylyltransferase which mediates terminal uridylation of miRNAs, leading to their degradation. Has high specificity for splicing-derived miRNAs (mirtrons) and other miRNA substrates containing a 3'-G terminal nucleotide. Appears to be a major suppressor of mirtron biogenesis. From Drosophila melanogaster (Fruit fly).
  10371..10448   +  CDS            LT_SV40 (fragment): Experimental evidence at protein level: Swiss-Prot protein existence level 1. Isoform 17kT antigen targets host RBL2 for degradation and promotes cell proliferation. Transactivates host cyclin A promoter through its J domain. From Simian virus 40 (SV40).
  10455..10483   +  CDS            3xHA (fragment): three tandem HA epitope tags
  10485..11189   +  CDS            SCEI (sequence partly withheld): SCE1_YEAST - Also known as OMEGA, SECY. Experimental evidence at protein level: Swiss-Prot protein existence level 1. Mitochondrial DNA endonuclease involved in intron homing. It introduces a specific double-strand break in the DNA of the 21S rRNA gene and thus mediates the insertion of an intron, containing its own coding sequence (group I intron), into an intronless gene. Specifically recognizes and cleaves the sequence 5'-TAGGGATAACAGGGTAAT-3'. From Saccharomyces cerevisiae (strain ATCC 204508 / S288c) (Baker's yeast).
>Addgene plasmid #52533 | pKF257 | depositor full sequence | sequence record 81493 | pKF257 sequence 11667 bps
TGCGTACTCGCAAATTATTAAAAATAAAACTTTAAAAATAATTTCGTCTAATTAATATTATGAGTTAATT
CAAACCCCACGGACATGCTAAGGGTTAATCAACAATCATATCGCTGTCTCACTCAGACTCAATACGACAC
TCAGAATACTATTCCTTTCACTCGCACTTATTGCAAGCATACGTTAAGTGGATGTCTCTTGCCGACGGGA
CCACCTTATGTTATTTCATCATGGTCTGGCCATTCTCATCGTGAGCTTCCGGGTGCTCGCATATCTGGCT
CTAAGACTTCGGGCCCGACGCAAGGAGTAGCCGACATATATCCGAAATAACTGCTTGTTTTTTTTTTTTA
CCATTATTACCATCGTGTTTACTGTTTATTGCCCCCTCAAAAAGCTAATGTAATTATATTTGTGCCAATA
AAAACAAGATATGACCTATAGAATACAAGTATTTCCCCTTCGAACATCCCCACAAGTAGACTTTGGATTT
GTCTTCTAACCAAAAGACTTACACACCTGCATACCTTACATCAAAAACTCGTTTATCGCTACATAAAACA
CCGGGATATATTTTTTATATACATACTTTTCAAATCGCGCGCCCTCTTCATAATTCACCTCCACCACACC
ACGTTTCGTAGTTGCTCTTTCGCTGTCTCCCACCCGCTCTCCGCAACACATTCACCTTTTGTTCGACGAC
CTTGGAGCGACTGTCGTTAGTTCCGCGCGATTCGGTGCGGTATTTCACACCGCATATGGTGCACTCTCAG
TACAATCTGCTCTGATGCCGCATAGTTAAGCCAGCCCCGACACCCGCCAACACCCGCTGACGCGCCCTGA
CGGGCTTGTCTGCTCCCGGCATCCGCTTACAGACAAGCTGTGACCGTCTCCGGGAGCTGCATGTGTCAGA
GGTTTTCACCGTCATCACCGAAACGCGCGAGACGAAAGGGCCTCGTGATACGCCTATTTTTATAGGTTAA
TGTCATGATAATAATGGTTTCTTAGACGTCAGGTGGCACTTTTCGGGGAAATGTGCGCGGAACCCCTATT
TGTTTATTTTTCTAAATACATTCAAATATGTATCCGCTCATGAGACAATAACCCTGATAAATGCTTCAAT
AATATTGAAAAAGGAAGAGTATGAGTATTCAACATTTCCGTGTCGCCCTTATTCCCTTTTTTGCGGCATT
TTGCCTTCCTGTTTTTGCTCACCCAGAAACGCTGGTGAAAGTAAAAGATGCTGAAGATCAGTTGGGTGCA
CGAGTGGGTTACATCGAACTGGATCTCAACAGCGGTAAGATCCTTGAGAGTTTTCGCCCCGAAGAACGTT
TTCCAATGATGAGCACTTTTAAAGTTCTGCTATGTGGCGCGGTATTATCCCGTATTGACGCCGGGCAAGA
GCAACTCGGTCGCCGCATACACTATTCTCAGAATGACTTGGTTGAGTACTCACCAGTCACAGAAAAGCAT
CTTACGGATGGCATGACAGTAAGAGAATTATGCAGTGCTGCCATAACCATGAGTGATAACACTGCGGCCA
ACTTACTTCTGACAACGATCGGAGGACCGAAGGAGCTAACCGCTTTTTTGCACAACATGGGGGATCATGT
AACTCGCCTTGATCGTTGGGAACCGGAGCTGAATGAAGCCATACCAAACGACGAGCGTGACACCACGATG
CCTGTAGCAATGGCAACAACGTTGCGCAAACTATTAACTGGCGAACTACTTACTCTAGCTTCCCGGCAAC
AATTAATAGACTGGATGGAGGCGGATAAAGTTGCAGGACCACTTCTGCGCTCGGCCCTTCCGGCTGGCTG
GTTTATTGCTGATAAATCTGGAGCCGGTGAGCGTGGGTCTCGCGGTATCATTGCAGCACTGGGGCCAGAT
GGTAAGCCCTCCCGTATCGTAGTTATCTACACGACGGGGAGTCAGGCAACTATGGATGAACGAAATAGAC
AGATCGCTGAGATAGGTGCCTCACTGATTAAGCATTGGTAACTGTCAGACCAAGTTTACTCATATATACT
TTAGATTGATTTAAAACTTCATTTTTAATTTAAAAGGATCTAGGTGAAGATCCTTTTTGATAATCTCATG
ACCAAAATCCCTTAACGTGAGTTTTCGTTCCACTGAGCGTCAGACCCCGTAGAAAAGATCAAAGGATCTT
CTTGAGATCCTTTTTTTCTGCGCGTAATCTGCTGCTTGCAAACAAAAAAACCACCGCTACCAGCGGTGGT
TTGTTTGCCGGATCAAGAGCTACCAACTCTTTTTCCGAAGGTAACTGGCTTCAGCAGAGCGCAGATACCA
AATACTGTCCTTCTAGTGTAGCCGTAGTTAGGCCACCACTTCAAGAACTCTGTAGCACCGCCTACATACC
TCGCTCTGCTAATCCTGTTACCAGTGGCTGCTGCCAGTGGCGATAAGTCGTGTCTTACCGGGTTGGACTC
AAGACGATAGTTACCGGATAAGGCGCAGCGGTCGGGCTGAACGGGGGGTTCGTGCACACAGCCCAGCTTG
GAGCGAACGACCTACACCGAACTGAGATACCTACAGCGTGAGCATTGAGAAAGCGCCACGCTTCCCGAAG
GGAGAAAGGCGGACAGGTATCCGGTAAGCGGCAGGGTCGGAACAGGAGAGCGCACGAGGGAGCTTCCAGG
GGGAAACGCCTGGTATCTTTATAGTCCTGTCGGGTTTCGCCACCTCTGACTTGAGCGTCGATTTTTGTGA
TGCTCGTCAGGGGGGCGGAGCCTATGGAAAAACGCCTTCTTCTTGAACTCGGGCTCGGTGCCAGTATACC
TCAAATGGTTGTCGTACCTCTCATGGTTCCGTTACGCCAACGAGGGTCTGCTGATTAACCAATGGGCGGA
CGTGGAGCCGGGCGAAATTAGCTGCACATCGTCGAACACCACGTGCCCCAGTTCGGGCAAGGTCATCCTG
GAGACGCTTAACTTCTCCGCCGCCGATCTGCCGCTGGACTACGTGGGTCTGGCCCATGATGAAATAACAT
AAGGTGGTCCCGTCGATAGCCGAAGCTTACCGAAGTATACACTTAAATTCAGTGCACGTTTGCTTGTTGA
GAGGAAAGGTTGTGTGCGGACGAATTTTTTTTTGAAAACATTAACCCTTACGTGGAATAAAAAAAAATGA
AATATTGCAAATTTTGCTGCAAAGCTGTGACTGGAGTAAAATTAATTCACGTGCCGAAGTGTGCTATTAA
GAGAAAATTGTGGGAGCAGAGCCTTGGGTGCAGCCTTGGTGAAAACTCCCAAATTTGTGATACCCACTTT
AAAGATTCGCAGTGGAAGGCTGCACCTGCAAAAGGTCAGACATTTAAAAGGAGGCGACTCAACGCAGATG
CCGTACCTAGTAAAGTGATAGAGCCTGAACCAGAAAAGATAAAAGAAGGCTATACCAGTGGGAGTACACA
AACAGAGTAAGTTTGAATAGTAAAAAAAATCATTTATGTAAACAATAACGTGACTGTGCGTTAGGTCCTG
TTCATTGTTTAATGAAAATAAGAGCTTGAGGGAAAAAATTCGTACTTTGGAGTACGAAATGCGTCGTTTA
GAGCAGCAGCCGAATTAATTCTAGTTCCAGTGAAATCCAAGCATTTTCTAAATTAAATGTATTCTTATTA
TTATAGTTGTTATTTTTGATATATATAAACAACACTATTATGCCCACCATTTTTTTGAGATGCATCTACA
CAAGGAACAAACACTGGATGTCACTTTCAGTTCAAATTGTAACGCTAATCACTCCGAACAGGTCACAAAA
AATTACCTTAAAAAGTCATAATATTAAATTAGAATAAATATAGCTGTGAGGGAAATATATACAAATATAT
TGGAGCAAATAAATTGTACATACAAATATTTATTACTAATTTCTATTGAGACGAAATGAACCACTCGGAA
CCATTTGAGCGAACCGAATCGCGCGGAACTAACGACAGTCGCTCCAAGGTCGTCGAACAAAAGGTGAATG
TGTTGCGGAGAGCGGGTGGGAGACAGCGAAAGAGCAACTACGAAACGTGGTGTGGTGGAGGTGAATTATG
AAGAGGGCGCGCGATTTGAAAAGTATGTATATAAAAAATATATCCCGGTGTTTTATGTAGCGATAAACGA
GTTTTTGATGTAAGGTATGCAGGTGTGTAAGTCTTTTGGTTAGAAGACAAATCCAAAGTCTACTTGTGGG
GATGTTCGAAGGGGAAATACTTGTATTCTATAGGTCATATCTTGTTTTTATTGGCACAAATATAATTACA
TTAGCTTTTTGAGGGGGCAATAAACAGTAAACACGATGGTAATAATGGTAAAAAAAAAAACAAGCAGTTA
TTTCGGATATATGTCGGCTACTCCTTGCGTCGGGCCCGAAGTCTTAGAGCCAGATATGCGAGCACCCGGA
AGCTCACGATGAGAATGGCCAGACCCACGTAGTCCAGCGGCAGATCGGCGGCGGAGAAGTTAAGCGTCTC
CAGGATGACCTTGCCCGAACTGGGGCACGTGGTGTTCGACGATGTGCAGCTAATTTCGCCCGGCTCCACG
TCCGCCCATTGGTTAATCAGCAGACCCTCGTTGGCGTAACGGAACCATGAGAGGTACGACAACCATTTGA
GGTATACTGGCACCGAGCCCGAGTTCAAGAAGAAGCCGCCAAAGAGCAGGAATGGTATGATAACCGGCGG
ACCCACAGACAGCGCCATCGAGGTCGAGGAGCTGGCGCAGGATATTAGATATCCGAAGGACGTTGACACA
TTGGCCACCAGAGTGACCAGCGCCAGGCAGTTGAAGAAGTGCAGCACTCCGGCCCGCAGTCCGATCATCG
GATAGGCAATCGCCGTGAAGACCAGTGGCACTGTGAGAAAAAGCGGTAATTCGGCAATCGTTTTGCCCAG
AAAGTATGTGTCACAGCGATAAAGTCGACTTCGGGCCTCCCTCATAAAAACTGGCAGCTCTGAGGTGAAC
ACCTAAATCGAATCGATTCATTAGAAAGTTAGTAAATTATTAATATGCAAATGTATTCTAAACAAGACTT
ACATTTATCGTGGCAAAGACGTTTTGAAAGGTCATGTTGGTCAGGAAGAGGAAGATGGCTCCGTTGATAT
TCATCACGCCCACTTGCGTGAGTTGTTGGCCCAAAAAGATGAGGCCAATCAAGATGGCAACCATCTGCAA
ATTAAAATGTTACTCGCATCTCATTAATATTCATATCTTCAACATGTTCGCGAGTTAAATGAAATTTATT
TATTTTCTGCAAAACTATAAACTATACATCTCATTGAAAAAAACTAAGAAGGGTGTGGAATCAGGCAATT
CTAACTAAAATCTAGCGAATTTGTTTCCAAGAATTGTAAGCGTTATATCATTTGTTTCCACTGGAACCAC
TCACCGTTGTCTGAATAAGTCGCACTTTTACGAGGAGTGGTTCCTTGAGCACCGACAGCCAGGATCGCCA
CAGGACCGCCCGGAACTGCATGAACCAGGTGGCCTTGTAGGTGTACCCATTCTCCGGCTGCTCCAGTGGC
TTCTCCAAATTTTTGGTGGCCAACAACTGCTCCATATCCCGGGCTACTTTGCTAATAGCAAAATTGTCGC
CATATCTTGGCGATCCGATCACGGGACTCGATCTCCCGTCCGGGCACAACGGCCAACACCTGTACGTAAA
AGTCCGCCGGATTGTAGTTGGTAGGACACTGGGCACCCACGCTGGATAGGAGTTGAGATGTAATGTAATG
CTAGATACCCTTAATAAACACATCGAACTCACTAGGAAAAGAAGTCGACGGCTTCGCTGGGAGTGCCCAA
GAAAGCTACCCTGCCCTCGGCCATCAGAAGGATCTTGTCAAAGAGCTCAAACAGCTCGGAAGACGGCTGA
TGAATGGTCAGGATGACGGTCTTGCCCTTCTGCGACAGCTTCTTCAGCACCTGGACGACGCTGTGGGCGG
TAAATGAGTCCAGTCCGGAGGTGGGCTCATCGCAGATCAGAAGCGGCGGATCGGTTAGTGCCTCGGAGGC
GAATGCCAGACGCTTCCTTTCTCCGCCGGACAGACCTTTCACCCTGCCGGGCACACCGATGATCGTGTGC
TGACATTTGCTGAGCGAAAGCTCCTGGATCACCTGATCCACGCGGGCCACTCGCTGCCGATAGGTCAGAT
GTCGTGGCATCCGCACCATGGCCTGGAAAATCAGGTGTTCCCTGGCCGTTAGGGAGCCGATAAAGAGGTC
ATCCTGCTGGACATAGGCGCACCTGGCCTGCATCTCCTTGGCGTCCACAGGTTGGCCATTGAGCAGTCGC
ATCCCGGATGGCGATACTTGGATGCCCTGCGGCGATCGAAAGGCAAGGGCATTCAGCAGGGTCGTCTTTC
CGGCACCGGAACTGCCCATCACGGCCAAAAGTTCGCCCGGATAGGCCACGCCGCAAACTGAGTTTCAAAT
TGGTAATTGGACCCTTTATTAAGATTTCACACAGATCAGCCGACTGCGAATAGAAACTCACCGTTCTTGA
GCAAATGTTTCCTGGGCGCCGGTATGTGTCGCTCGTTGCAGAATAGTCCGCGTGTCCGGTTGACCAGCTG
CCGCCATCCGGAGCCCGGCTGATTGACCGCCCCAAAGATGTCCATATTGTGCCAGGCATAGGTGAGGTTC
TCGGCTAGTTGGCCGCTCCCTGAACCGGAGTCCTCCGGCGGACTGGGTGGCAGGAGCGTGCCGTAGTTTT
TGGCCTGCCCGAAGCCCTGGTTAATGCAGCTCTGCGAAGCGTCCGCTGTCACCCTGCAATGATAGGGGAT
CTCAAATATCAACTACAAGCGTTATGCTCATCTAACCCCGAACAAAACGAAGTATCCTACGAAGTAGGTT
TATACTTTTATTTATTTTTTGTGCATCTAGGATCAGCTTAAAATATCTGGTTGTTATATTTTTTGTAAAA
AAGAATGTAGTCGAAAATGAATGCCTTTAGATGTCTTGATCATGATATGATCTTAAAAATTGTCTTATAT
AGCGAGCACAGCTACCAGAATAATCTGTTTCGTGTCACTATTTGTTTGTGCGATTGCGGTTTGGGATTTT
TGTGGGTCGCAGTTCTCACGCCGCAGACAATTTGATGTTGCAATCGCAGTTCCTATAGATCAAGTGAACT
TAAGATGTATGCACATGTACTACTCACATTGTTCAGATGCTCGGCAGATGGGTGTTTGCTGCCTCCGCGA
ATTAATAGCTCCTGATCCTCTTGGCCCATTGCCGGGATTTTTCACACTTTCCCCTGCTTACCCACCCAAA
AACCAATCACCACCCCAATCACTCAAAAAACAAACAAAAATAAGAAGCGAGAGGAGTTTTGGCACAGCAC
TTTGTGTTTAATTGATGGCGTAAACCGCTTGGAGCTTCGTCACGAAACCGCTGACAAAATGCAACTGAAG
GCGGACATTGACGCTACGTAACGCTACAAACGGTGGCGAAAGAGATAGCGGACGCAGCGGCGAAAGAGAC
GGCGATATTTCTGTGGACAGAGAAGGAGGCAAACAGCGCTGACTTTGAGTGGAATGTCATTTTGAGTGAG
AGGTAATCGAAAGAACCTGGTACATCAAATACCCTTGGATCGAAGTAAATTTAAAACTGATCAGATAAGT
TCAATGATATCCAGTGCAGTAAAAAAAAAAAATGTTTTTTTTATCTACTTTCCGCAAAAATGGGTTTTAT
TAACTTACATACATACTAGAATTGGGCCGGCCTTAATTAAGTGGAATTCGATATCAAGCTTGCACAGGTC
CTGTTCGATAACGTCGTACTCGGGAATCACCTTTAACTTGTCCGCTATTGGGTATTTGTCCTTAAACACA
TTCGTAATCTCTCCCACAATCATTGCCCTGGCCTCTGCAATGTAAAAAGTATTTATAAAATATCGCTGGC
TCTAAAGAAAACATATTAATCAAAGTATTGAGGCTTTATCAATCTAACATTTACAAGTAGTCAGACCACA
ATTTTTAGACTGCACTTCTGCGTAAGTAAATGAAATGAAATGGTGACCTACTCTTGGGTAGCCGTACTGT
TATATGCTGACGAGCCTTCACCTGGGCCTGCTTTTTCTCCTGTTTCGTCTGATGCGTCGGATGCGGCTGG
ACTGGCTGATTGTTGGGATTGGGTTTTGGATGCTGCTCCGAAAGGTGGGCCACAGCTTTTGCGATGGTGG
TGCCCACTATGCGGTTGCTGCAGGAACTACAGCTGAATGTTCGCTTTATTGTCTGCAGCTCCTGGGGCTG
GACGAAGGCCACGCCCTCACCCGGTGCGGCCATCTCCTGCGGCAAAACGTATGTGGGATTCCTGTCCAAG
TAGCTCTCGATGCCCACCATAATGCGCTCCAGCAGGTTGGCCAGGTGCGGGTCTAGCTGCGGCGGATTCG
TCGTCTGGTTCACTGAGTTTAGGGTCTGCAGAAAGAAGTGTGCCTCCATGGTAAGCGGATTCATCTGCAC
GATCAGCGGGCTTTAGTCTAAAAATTCGAATGATACAAACTCGTACTCACGTAAAGCAGTTTGTTTGGCA
TCATCTCGGCCATCGTCTTATTCTTCTTCGTGGCCTTTGTTACCGGAGCGGCTATGTTGGGCGCGGTGGA
GCCCGGAAGCTGAAAGGTTAATCGAATGCGTTAACTTTTCTGCAACTCGAAAGTTTGCCGCCTTTGTTCG
ACTGCCAATAACTGTTGATTCGAAAATTCGAATCGAAGCGGTTGAATTTCGTAGGGTGGCCAACTACACC
AAAGTTCGCCGGCGGTGTATGCATGTGAGTGTGAGTGTGACAGTGGGTGTACGTGTGCTTTAAGCGACAC
AATCGCACCGCGATGTACATATTTTTGTAGAAATGTGTGTGCATTTTTCGTCCGGATCACGGCTCCATAA
AATAAATCATATCACAGGGCTCAGGGATTTGTGAGTAGAAGTTCCCGCCACTTAAACGTCACTTGTGAAA
TCGCCATCGACGGTCAACTTTTACTCACACTGGTCTTCCGCGGACGGACCGTCTCAAAGTACTGCCTTTC
TGCGTTGGAAAACATCGCCTTTTTCGTCCAAAAGGAGTCCCCAGGTTCGATCCGCATGGCGTTGTGCGTG
CGTGCCTTTCTTTTCAAATGATTACGGCTATTAACTTGGGGGCGTTAAGTTGGAAACACGTAAATTGCAG
ACTGCGATTAGAGTGACCATGAGTAGGAGTTCAAAATCTCCTGACATCATTTTCTTAAAACCTGCTTTGT
TTTTTACATTTCTATTTAATATAACTCCTATTTGAATAAAAAAACAAAACAAGTTTAGATGTTAAGATAT
TAACTACATCCTTTGCTCCAAAGGGAGAGGGGAAGTTATGGAGTTAATTAATTTGCTGTTGGAAATCAAT
ATGGAGTCAGAAATATAATGATTTACTAAACCTTATTGAATCGGTAACGATGCGAATTTATATTAAAATA
GCTTTTATGAAACATTCAACAAAAATATTATTAATGTTGGCCCACTTTAGCAACCGGTTAGGTCTACCGG
TTGGGCAAGCAAAGATTCACGCCCTGGTTCGAGTCCCAACTAGTCCTGCAAAATACCGCAGCAAGTTTTA
GAGAGACCAAGTGCCATTACCTCTCCCACTTCAGTTATCGGTTATGCGGCGTTTAAGTCGACAGCTTGCC
GTCTCTAGCTCCGGTGCCTATATAAAGCAGCCCGCTTTCCACATTTCATATTCGTTTTACGTTTGTCAAG
CCTCATAGCCGGCAGTTCGAACGTATACGCTCTCTGAGTCAGACCTCGAAATCGTAGCTCTACACAATTC
TGTGAATTTTCCTTGTCGCGTGTGAAACACTTCCAATAAAAACTCAATATGGTGAGTACTTTAAAAAAAA
ATCTAGTGAAATAATGCTGAAAAGAAATTTGTGTGGGCAAAATTCAATGGGCAAAAACGCGATGCGGCTT
TTTCTCAAAATGGCGGCCGGCCTGCGTTTTTTCCTCAAAAGTGATGACGTCATGCCTGTTTTTTTTTTTT
GTTCGCAATGAGGAATGGCTCTTAAAATCTAGATAAAAAAAATATTCATTATTTCTATGCTGCTGGAACG
CTTCATTAATCTTAAAAATTCTAAATTCGGTTACCATGATACTTCGACGCATAACTGTAGATTTTGGATA
GAATTAAAGAGAAAATGGCGAGAGAGTAAAATTCCGGCGTCGGCAAAGTAGAGCAAAAAAATCAGTATAC
CATTTAGCTACCTCTCTCACTCGCACGCAGTGCCGGCTCAAGTTGGGCGCGGCTCTGCAATTATCGATTT
TCTTGGGGTGTGTAACTAATCATCCGTTTTCCCTTCCTCCTCATCCACAGCGTGAAGGTACCTAATCCAA
AATGGGATCATCATCAGACGACGAAGCTACGGCCGATGCGCAGCATGCAGCACCACCAAAAAAAAAACGA
AAAGTAGAAGACCCACGATTTATGTACCCATACGATGTTCCTGACTATGCGGGTATGAAA
[354 nt withheld, positions 10491-10844]
AAAAAAACCATCCCGAACAACCTGGTTGAAAACTACCTGACCCCGATGTCTCTGGCATACTGGTTCATGG
ATGATGGTGGTAAATGGGATTACAACAAAAACTCTACCAACAAATCGATCGTACTGAACACCCAGTCTTT
CACTTTCGAAGAAGTAGAATACCTGGTTAAGGGTCTGCGTAACAAATTCCAACTGAACTGTTACGTAAAA
ATCAACAAAAACAAACCGATCATCTACATCGATTCTATGTCTTACCTGATCTTCTACAACCTGATCAAAC
CGTACCTGATCCCGCAGATGATGTACAAACTGCCGAACACTATCTCCTCCGAAACTTTCCTGAAATAAGC
GGCCGCATAGGCCACTAGTGGATCTGGATCCTTCTTAAGAAGAGCTCTAAAGCTTTATCTAGAGTCGACC
TCGAACGTTAACTCGAGGCCTATAAGATCTCTTGCATGCTACCTGCAGGATACCGGTATAACGCGTATAG
CTAGCATTCGAATCGGAAATCAATCGAATTCTCGATCAATGTTTTGCGAAAAAAAATGAAACGAGAACAA
ATGAATTCAGTTGTAAAAGATTTGTTCTCTTAACAACGTAATCAATAAAGTCGGATCCAATTTGTTCACA
AGTCTCCTAGCATTCGAATCGGAAATCAATCGAATTCTCGATCAATGTTTTGCGAAAAAAAATGAAACGA
GAACAAATGAATTCAGTTGTAAAAGATTTGTTCTCTTAACAACGTAATCAATAAAGTCGGATCCAATTTT
GTCACAAGTCTCCTAGGTCTGCGATCGCAAAGGCGCGCCATGCAGCCAAGCTT
