>Addgene plasmid #52533 | pKF257 | addgene partial sequence | sequence record 82646 | pCasper-R 5'-GTCGGCAAGAGACATCCACT-3'
ATAGTATTCTGAGTGTCGTATTGAGTCTGAGTGAGACAGCGATATGATTGTTGATTAACCCTTAGCATGT
CCGTGGGGTTTGAATTAACTCATAATATTAATTAGACGAAATTATTTTTAAAGTTTTATTTTTAATAATT
TGCGAGTACGCAAAGCTTGGCTGCATGGCGCGCCTTTGCGATCGCAGACCTAGGAGACTTGTGACAAAAT
TGGATCCGACTTTATTGATTACGTTGTTAAGAGAACAAATCTTTTACAACTGAATTCATTTGTTCTCGTT
TCATTTTTTTTCGCAAAACATTGATCGAGAATTCGATTGATTTCCGATTCGAATGCTAGGAGACTTGTGA
ACAAATTGGATCCGACTTTATTGATTACGTTGTTAAGAGAACAAATCTTTTACAACTGAATTCATTTGTT
CTCGTTTCATTTTTTTTCGCAAAACATTGATCGAGAATTCGATTGATTTCCGATTCGAATGCTAGCTATA
CGCGTTATACCGGTATCCTGCAGGTAGCATGCAAGAGATCTTATAGGCCTCGAGTTAACGTTCGAGGTCG
ACTCTAGATAAAGCTTTAGAGCTCTTCTTAAGAAGGATCCAGATCCACTAGTGGCCTATGCGGCCGCTTA
TTTCAGGAAAGTTTCGGAGGAGATAGTGTTCGGCAGTTTGTACATCATCTGCGGGATCAGGTACGGTTTG
ATCAGGTTGTAGAAGATCAGGTAAGACATAGAATCGATGTAGATGATCGGTTTGTTT
