>Addgene plasmid #52533 | pKF257 | addgene partial sequence | sequence record 83046 | tubP-F 5'--3'
TCGGTTACCATGATACTTCGACGCATAACTGTAGATTTTGGATAGAATTAAAGAGAAAATGGCGAGAGAG
TAAAATTCCGGCGTCGGCAAAGTAGAGCAAAAAAATCAGTATACCATTTAGCTACCTCTCTCACTCGCAC
GCAGTGCCGGCTCAAGTTGGGCGCGGCTCTGCAATTATCGATTTTCTTGGGGTGTGTAACTAATCATCCG
TTTTCCCTTCCTCCTCATCCACAGCGTGAAGGTACCTAATCCAAAATGGGATCATCATCAGACGACGAAG
CTACGGCCGATGCGCAGCATGCAGCACCACCAAAAAAAAAACGAAAAGTAGAAGACCCACGATTTATGTA
CCCATACGATGTTCCTGACTATGCGGGTATGAAA
[354 nt withheld, positions 385-738]
AAAAAAACCATCCCGAACAACCTGGTTGAAAACTACCTGACCCCGATGTCTCTGGCATACTGGTTCATGG
ATGATGGTGGTAAATGGGATTACAACAAAAACTCTACCAACAAATCGATCGTACTGAACACCCAGTCTTT
CACTTTCGAAGAAGTAGAATACCTGGTT
